Addgene plasmid #215888: psiCHECK-1-miR-99a-I-type
Purpose: This plasmid encodes luciferase which has microRNA binding sites in 3'UTR for detecting the microRNA silencing activity.
Depositing lab: Kumiko Ui-Tei. Depositing organization: The University of Tokyo. Publication: A robust model for quantitative prediction of the silencing efficacy of wild-type and A-to-I edited miRNAs. Tian S, Terai G, Kobayashi Y, Kimura Y, Abe H, Asai K, Ui-Tei K. RNA Biol. 2020 Feb;17(2):264-280. doi: 10.1080/15476286.2019.1678364. Epub 2019 Nov 1. PubMed 31601146.
Backbone
  Vector backbone: psiCHECK-1
  Vector type: Mammalian Expression
Growth in bacteria
  Bacterial resistance: Ampicillin, 100 μg/mL
  Growth temperature: 37°C
  Growth strain: DH5alpha
  Copy number: High Copy
Gene/Insert
  Gene/Insert name: three tandem repeats of seed-matched (SM) sequence of miR-99a-I-type
  Species: H. sapiens (human)
  Entrez Gene: MIR99A (a.k.a. MIRN99A, mir-99a)
  Cloning method: Restriction Enzyme; 5′ cloning site Unknown (unknown if destroyed)
Terms and licenses: Academic/Nonprofit Terms; Industry Terms: Not Available to Industry
How to cite: psiCHECK-1-miR-99a-I-type was a gift from Kumiko Ui-Tei (Addgene plasmid # 215888 ; http://n2t.net/addgene:215888 ; RRID:Addgene_215888)
