[The description below was written by a language model from this plasmid's Addgene catalogue record and pLannotate feature annotations shown in this document.]
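Description:
psiCHECK-1-miR-99a-I-type is a mammalian expression reporter plasmid built on the psiCHECK-1 backbone and designed to measure microRNA-mediated silencing. It is maintained in E. coli through a high-copy ColE1/pUC-type origin of replication and selected with ampicillin via the β-lactamase gene driven by its own bla promoter. The sequenced construct is compact, at about 3.6 kb, and carries no mammalian selection marker among its annotated features, which is consistent with transient transfection use.

The reporter unit consists of the SV40 enhancer and early promoter, followed by a chimeric β-globin/immunoglobulin heavy chain intron that promotes efficient processing and expression of the transcript, and then a human codon-optimized Renilla luciferase (hRluc) coding sequence terminated by a synthetic polyadenylation signal. A T7 promoter just upstream of hRluc also allows in vitro transcription. According to the catalogue record, the insert is three tandem repeats of a seed-matched sequence for the "I-type" form of human miR-99a, placed in the luciferase 3'UTR. The feature table does not annotate these sites, but the unannotated interval between the end of hRluc and the poly(A) signal is where they would be expected to lie. The exact cloning sites are not recorded.

When the corresponding microRNA is present in transfected cells, its seed region pairs with the repeated target sites and represses the Renilla transcript, so that reduced luciferase activity reports silencing efficacy. The associated work concerns quantitative comparison of wild-type and A-to-I edited miRNAs, suggesting that "I-type" denotes the inosine-edited variant. Because psiCHECK-1 encodes only Renilla luciferase, any normalization control would have to be supplied separately.
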