Features (pLannotate 1.2.2; 8 found; start..end, strand, type, name):
     62..419     +  promoter       SV40 promoter: SV40 enhancer and early promoter
    489..621     +  intron         chimeric intron: chimera between introns from human β-globin and immunoglobulin heavy chain genes
    666..684     +  promoter       T7 promoter: promoter for bacteriophage T7 RNA polymerase
    694..1629    +  CDS            hRluc: Renilla luciferase human codon-optimized
   1752..1800    +  polyA_signal   poly(A) signal: synthetic polyadenylation signal
   1833..1937    +  promoter       AmpR promoter: bla
   1938..2798    +  CDS            AmpR: β-lactamase; bla; confers resistance to ampicillin, carbenicillin, and related antibiotics
   2969..3557    +  rep_origin     ori: high-copy-number ColE1/pMB1/pBR322/pUC origin of replication
>Addgene plasmid #215888 | psiCHECK-1-miR-99a-I-type | addgene full sequence | sequence record 443597 | Addgene NGS Result
AGATCTGCGCAGCACCATGGCCTGAAATAACCTCTGAAAGAGGAACTTGGTTAGGTACCTTCTGAGGCGG
AAAGAACCAGCTGTGGAATGTGTGTCAGTTAGGGTGTGGAAAGTCCCCAGGCTCCCCAGCAGGCAGAAGT
ATGCAAAGCATGCATCTCAATTAGTCAGCAACCAGGTGTGGAAAGTCCCCAGGCTCCCCAGCAGGCAGAA
GTATGCAAAGCATGCATCTCAATTAGTCAGCAACCATAGTCCCGCCCCTAACTCCGCCCATCCCGCCCCT
AACTCCGCCCAGTTCCGCCCATTCTCCGCCCCATGGCTGACTAATTTTTTTTATTTATGCAGAGGCCGAG
GCCGCCTCGGCCTCTGAGCTATTCCAGAAGTAGTGAGGAGGCTTTTTTGGAGGCCTAGGCTTTTGCAAAA
AGCTTGATTCTTCTGACACAACAGTCTCGAACTTAAGCTGCAGAAGTTGGTCGTGAGGCACTGGGCAGGT
AAGTATCAAGGTTACAAGACAGGTTTAAGGAGACCAATAGAAACTGGGCTTGTCGAGACAGAGAAGACTC
TTGCGTTTCTGATAGGCACCTATTGGTCTTACTGACATCCACTTTGCCTTTCTCTCCACAGGTGTCCACT
CCCAGTTCAATTACAGCTCTTAAGGCTAGAGTACTTAATACGACTCACTATAGGCTAGCCACCATGGCTT
CCAAGGTGTACGACCCCGAGCAACGCAAACGCATGATCACTGGGCCTCAGTGGTGGGCTCGCTGCAAGCA
AATGAACGTGCTGGACTCCTTCATCAACTACTATGATTCCGAGAAGCACGCCGAGAACGCCGTGATTTTT
CTGCATGGTAACGCTGCCTCCAGCTACCTGTGGAGGCACGTCGTGCCTCACATCGAGCCCGTGGCTAGAT
GCATCATCCCTGATCTGATCGGAATGGGTAAGTCCGGCAAGAGCGGGAATGGCTCATATCGCCTCCTGGA
TCACTACAAGTACCTCACCGCTTGGTTCGAGCTGCTGAACCTTCCAAAGAAAATCATCTTTGTGGGCCAC
GACTGGGGGGCTTGTCTGGCCTTTCACTACTCCTACGAGCACCAAGACAAGATCAAGGCCATCGTCCATG
CTGAGAGTGTCGTGGACGTGATCGAGTCCTGGGACGAGTGGCCTGACATCGAGGAGGATATCGCCCTGAT
CAAGAGCGAAGAGGGCGAGAAAATGGTGCTTGAGAATAACTTCTTCGTCGAGACCATGCTCCCAAGCAAG
ATCATGCGGAAACTGGAGCCTGAGGAGTTCGCTGCCTACCTGGAGCCATTCAAGGAGAAGGGCGAGGTTA
GACGGCCTACCCTCTCCTGGCCTCGCGAGATCCCTCTCGTTAAGGGAGGCAAGCCCGACGTCGTCCAGAT
TGTCCGCAACTACAACGCCTACCTTCGGGCCAGCGACGATCTGCCTAAGATGTTCATCGAGTCCGACCCT
GGGTTCTTTTCCAACGCTATTGTCGAGGGAGCTAAGAAGTTCCCTAACACCGAGTTCGTGAAGGTGAAGG
GCCTCCACTTCAGCCAGGAGGACGCTCCAGATGAAATGGGTAAGTACATCAAGAGCTTCGTGGAGCGCGT
GCTGAAGAACGAGCAGTAATTCTAGGCGATCGCTCGAGTATGCTCGATTAGTACGGGCACCTATGCTCGA
TTAGTACGGGCACCTATGCTCGATTAGTACGGGCACCGAATTCGTTTAAACCTAGAGCGGCCGCTGGCCG
CAATAAAATATCTTTATTTTCATTACATCTGTGTGTTGGTTTTTTGTGTGAGGATCCAGGTGGCACTTTT
CGGGGAAATGTGCGCGGAACCCCTATTTGTTTATTTTTCTAAATACATTCAAATATGTATCCGCTCATGA
GACAATAACCCTGATAAATGCTTCAATAATATTGAAAAAGGAAGAGTATGAGTATTCAACATTTCCGTGT
CGCCCTTATTCCCTTTTTTGCGGCATTTTGCCTTCCTGTTTTTGCTCACCCAGAAACGCTGGTGAAAGTA
AAAGATGCTGAAGATCAGTTGGGTGCACGAGTGGGTTACATCGAACTGGATCTCAACAGCGGTAAGATCC
TTGAGAGTTTTCGCCCCGAAGAACGTTTTCCAATGATGAGCACTTTTAAAGTTCTGCTATGTGGCGCGGT
ATTATCCCGTATTGACGCCGGGCAAGAGCAACTCGGTCGCCGCATACACTATTCTCAGAATGACTTGGTT
GAGTACTCACCAGTCACAGAAAAGCATCTTACGGATGGCATGACAGTAAGAGAATTATGCAGTGCTGCCA
TAACCATGAGTGATAACACTGCGGCCAACTTACTTCTGACAACGATCGGAGGACCGAAGGAGCTAACCGC
TTTTTTGCACAACATGGGGGATCATGTAACTCGCCTTGATCGTTGGGAACCGGAGCTGAATGAAGCCATA
CCAAACGACGAGCGTGACACCACGATGCCTGTAGCAATGGCAACAACGTTGCGCAAACTATTAACTGGCG
AACTACTTACTCTAGCTTCCCGGCAACAATTAATAGACTGGATGGAGGCGGATAAAGTTGCAGGACCACT
TCTGCGCTCGGCCCTTCCGGCTGGCTGGTTTATTGCTGATAAATCTGGAGCCGGTGAGCGTGGGTCTCGC
GGTATCATTGCAGCACTGGGGCCAGATGGTAAGCCCTCCCGTATCGTAGTTATCTACACGACGGGGAGTC
AGGCAACTATGGATGAACGAAATAGACAGATCGCTGAGATAGGTGCCTCACTGATTAAGCATTGGTAACT
GTCAGACCAAGTTTACTCATATATACTTTAGATTGATTTAAAACTTCATTTTTAATTTAAAAGGATCTAG
GTGAAGATCCTTTTTGATAATCTCATGACCAAAATCCCTTAACGTGAGTTTTCGTTCCACTGAGCGTCAG
ACCCCGTAGAAAAGATCAAAGGATCTTCTTGAGATCCTTTTTTTCTGCGCGTAATCTGCTGCTTGCAAAC
AAAAAAACCACCGCTACCAGCGGTGGTTTGTTTGCCGGATCAAGAGCTACCAACTCTTTTTCCGAAGGTA
ACTGGCTTCAGCAGAGCGCAGATACCAAATACTGTTCTTCTAGTGTAGCCGTAGTTAGGCCACCACTTCA
AGAACTCTGTAGCACCGCCTACATACCTCGCTCTGCTAATCCTGTTACCAGTGGCTGCTGCCAGTGGCGA
TAAGTCGTGTCTTACCGGGTTGGACTCAAGACGATAGTTACCGGATAAGGCGCAGCGGTCGGGCTGAACG
GGGGGTTCGTGCACACAGCCCAGCTTGGAGCGAACGACCTACACCGAACTGAGATACCTACAGCGTGAGC
TATGAGAAAGCGCCACGCTTCCCGAAGGGAGAAAGGCGGACAGGTATCCGGTAAGCGGCAGGGTCGGAAC
AGGAGAGCGCACGAGGGAGCTTCCAGGGGGAAACGCCTGGTATCTTTATAGTCCTGTCGGGTTTCGCCAC
CTCTGACTTGAGCGTCGATTTTTGTGATGCTCGTCAGGGGGGCGGAGCCTATGGAAAAACGCCAGCAACG
CGGCCTTTTTACGGTTCCTGGCCTTTTGCTGGCCTTTTGCTCACATGGCTCGAC
